Addgene plasmid #147324: pSUPERpuro-HsNot1_Q
Purpose: Mammalian Expression of HsNot1-shRNA
Depositing lab: Elisa Izaurralde. Depositing organization: Max Planck Institute for Developmental Biology.
Backbone
  Vector backbone: pSUPERpuro
  Vector type: Mammalian Expression
Growth in bacteria
  Bacterial resistance: Ampicillin, 100 μg/mL
  Growth temperature: 37°C
  Growth strain: DH5alpha
  Copy number: High Copy
Gene/Insert
  Gene/Insert name: HsNot1-shRNA
  Species: H. sapiens (human)
  Entrez Gene: CNOT1 (a.k.a. AD-005, CDC39, HPE12, NOT1, NOT1H, VIBOS)
  Cloning method: Unknown
Terms and licenses: Academic/Nonprofit Terms; Industry Terms: Not Available to Industry
Depositor comments: Plasmids from this collection were made available to the research community and donated after the lab closed. Please note that the sequence provided by the depositing laboratory may be theoretical/predicted or based on Sanger sequencing results. Addgene QC NGS analysis identifies sequence discrepancies in the region of the putative shRNA sequence, relative to the sequence provided by the depositing laboratory. It is unknown what, if any, impact these may have on plasmid function.
How to cite: pSUPERpuro-HsNot1_Q was a gift from Elisa Izaurralde (Addgene plasmid # 147324 ; http://n2t.net/addgene:147324 ; RRID:Addgene_147324)
