[The description below was written by a language model from this plasmid's Addgene catalogue record and pLannotate feature annotations shown in this document.]
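Description:
pSUPERpuro-HsNot1_Q is a mammalian shRNA expression plasmid built on the pSUPERpuro backbone, a pBluescript-derived vector of about 4.4 kb designed for RNA interference against human CNOT1 (NOT1), the scaffold subunit of the CCR4-NOT deadenylase complex. It is maintained in E. coli through a high-copy ColE1/pUC-type origin and selected with ampicillin via the bla gene under its native promoter. Remnants of the cloning vector are still present, including an f1 phage origin, a lacZα fragment, lac promoter/operator elements, flanking T7 and T3 promoters and two pieces of the pBluescript multiple cloning site.

The functional payload is a human H1 RNA promoter, an RNA polymerase III promoter that produces short transcripts with defined ends. The hairpin itself is not annotated in either feature table, but presumably lies in the short unannotated gap between the H1 promoter and the downstream polylinker fragment. The transcript would fold into a short hairpin that the cellular RNAi machinery processes into siRNA directed at CNOT1 mRNA. Immediately upstream and in the opposite orientation, a mouse PGK promoter drives puromycin N-acetyltransferase, allowing transfected mammalian cells to be enriched or selected with puromycin. The plasmid is therefore suited to knockdown of CNOT1 in human cells.

Two sequence records are available, the depositor's and a repository sequencing result, which differ by one nucleotide in length and show the same feature layout. The repository notes discrepancies between them in the putative shRNA region, with unknown consequences for function, and the depositor sequence may be theoretical, so the hairpin should be verified before use.
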