Features (pLannotate 1.2.2; 16 found; start..end, strand, type, name):
     30..458     -  rep_origin     f1 ori (sequence partly withheld): f1 bacteriophage origin of replication; arrow indicates direction of (+) strand synthesis
    463..618     -  CDS            lacZα (fragment): LacZα fragment of β-galactosidase; lacZ fragment
    626..644     +  promoter       T7 promoter: promoter for bacteriophage T7 RNA polymerase
    653..705     +  misc_feature   MCS (fragment): pBluescript multiple cloning site
    756..1355    -  CDS            PuroR: puromycin N-acetyltransferase; pac from Streptomyces alboniger; confers resistance to puromycin
   1380..1879    -  promoter       PGK promoter: mouse phosphoglycerate kinase 1 promoter
   1890..2104    +  promoter       H1 promoter: human H1 RNA promoter
   2166..2207    +  misc_feature   MCS (fragment): pBluescript multiple cloning site
   2219..2237    -  promoter       T3 promoter: promoter for bacteriophage T3 RNA polymerase
   2282..2298    -  protein_bind   lac operator: The lac repressor binds to the lac operator to inhibit transcription in E. coli. This inhibition can be relieved by adding lactose or isopropyl-β-D-thiogalactopyranoside (IPTG). lac repressor encoded by lacI
   2306..2336    -  promoter       lac promoter: promoter for the E. coli lac operon
   2351..2372    -  protein_bind   CAP binding site: CAP binding activates transcription in the presence of cAMP. E. coli catabolite activator protein
   2385..2477    -  CDS            lacI (fragment): lac repressor; lacI; The lac repressor binds to the lac operator to inhibit transcription in E. coli. This inhibition can be relieved by adding lactose or isopropyl-β-D-thiogalactopyranoside (IPTG).
   2660..3248    -  rep_origin     ori: high-copy-number ColE1/pMB1/pBR322/pUC origin of replication
   3419..4279    -  CDS            AmpR: β-lactamase; bla; confers resistance to ampicillin, carbenicillin, and related antibiotics
   4280..4384    -  promoter       AmpR promoter: bla
>Addgene plasmid #147324 | pSUPERpuro-HsNot1_Q | depositor full sequence | sequence record 289771 | Full Sequence
CTAAATTGTAAGCGTTAATATTTTGTTAAAATTCGCGTTAAATTTTTGTTAAATCAGCTCATTTTTTAAC
CAATAGGCCGAAATCGGCAAAATCCCTTATAAATCAAAAGAATAGACCGAGATAGGGT
[37 nt withheld, positions 129-165]
AAAGAACGTGGACTCCAACGTCAAAGG
[49 nt withheld, positions 193-241]
T
[91 nt withheld, positions 243-333]
G
[124 nt withheld, positions 335-458]
CCCATTCGCCATTCAGGCTGCGCAACTGTTGGGAAGGGCGATCGGTGCGGGCCTCTTCGCTATTACGCCA
GCTGGCGAAAGGGGGATGTGCTGCAAGGCGATTAAGTTGGGTAACGCCAGGGTTTTCCCAGTCACGACGT
TGTAAAACGACGGCCAGTGAGCGCGCGTAATACGACTCACTATAGGGCGAATTGGAGCTCCACCGCGGTG
GCGGCCGCTCTAGAACTAGTGGATCCCCCGGGCTGCATGGGGTCGTGCGCTCCTTTCGGTCGGGCGCTGC
GGGTCGTGGGGCGGGCGTCAGGCACCGGGCTTGCGGGTCATGCACCAGGTGCGCGGTCCTTCGGGCACCT
CGACGTCGGCGGTGACGGTGAAGCCGAGCCGCTCGTAGAAGGGGAGGTTGCGGGGCGCGGAGGTCTCCAG
GAAGGCGGGCACCCCGGCGCGCTCGGCCGCCTCCACTCCGGGGAGCACGACGGCGCTGCCCAGACCCTTG
CCCTGGTGGTCGGGCGAGACGCCGACGGTGGCCAGGAACCACGCGGGCTCCTTGGGCCGGTGCGGCGCCA
GGAGGCCTTCCATCTGTTGCTGCGCGGCCAGCCGGGAACCGCTCAACTCGGCCATGCGCGGGCCGATCTC
GGCGAACACCGCCCCCGCTTCGACGCTCTCCGGCGTGGTCCAGACCGCCACCGCGGCGCCGTCGTCCGCG
ACCCACACCTTGCCGATGTCGAGCCCGACGCGCGTGAGGAAGAGTTCTTGCAGCTCGGTGACCCGCTCGA
TGTGGCGGTCCGGATCGACGGTGTGGCGCGTGGCGGGGTAGTCGGCGAACGCGGCGGCGAGGGTGCGTAC
GGCCCTGGGGACGTCGTCGCGGGTGGCGAGGCGCACCGTGGGCTTGTACTCGGTCATGGTAAGCTAGCTT
GGGCTGCAGGTCGAAAGGCCCGGAGATGAGGAAGAGGAGAACAGCGCGGCAGACGTGCGCTTTTGAAGCG
TGCAGAATGCCGGGCCTCCGGAGGACCTTCGGGCGCCCGCCCCGCCCCTGAGCCCGCCCCTGAGCCCGCC
CCCGGACCCACCCCTTCCCAGCCTCTGAGCCCAGAAAGCGAAGGAGCAAAGCTGCTATTGGCCGCTGCCC
CAAAGGCCTACCCGCTTCCATTGCTCAGCGGTGCTGTCCATCTGCACGAGACTAGTGAGACGTGCTACTT
CCATTTGTCACGTCCTGCACGACGCGAGCTGCGGGGCGGGGGGGAACTTCCTGACTAGGGGAGGAGTAGA
AGGTGGCGCGAAGGGGCCACCAAAGAACGGAGCCGGTTGGCGCCTACCGGTGGATGTGGAATGTGTGCGA
GGCCAGAGGCCACTTGTGTAGCGCCAAGTGCCCAGCGGGGCTGCTAAAGCGCATGCTCCAGACTGCCTTG
GGAAAAGCGCCTCCCCTACCCGGTAGAATTCGAACGCTGACGTCATCAACCCGCTCCAAGGAATCGCGGG
CCCAGTGTCACTAGGCGGGAACACCCAGCGCGCGTGCGCCCTGGCAGGAAGATGGCTGTGAGGGACAGGG
GAGTGGCGCCCTGCAATATTTGCATGTCGCTATGTGTTCTGGGAAATCACCATAAACGTGAAATGTCTTT
GGATTTGGGAATCTTATAAGTTCTGTATGAGACCACAGATCCCCCCATTCAACATTCCCTTATATTCAAG
AGATATAAGGGAATGTTGAATGTTTTTAAGCTTATCGATACCGTCGACCTCGAGGGGGGGCCCGGTACCA
GCTTTTGTTCCCTTTAGTGAGGGTTAATTTCGAGCTTGGCGTAATCATGGTCATAGCTGTTTCCTGTGTG
AAATTGTTATCCGCTCACAATTCCACACAACATACGAGCCGGAAGCATAAAGTGTAAAGCCTGGGGTGCC
TAATGAGTGAGCTAACTCACATTAATTGCGTTGCGCTCACTGCCCGCTTTCCAGTCGGGAAACCTGTCGT
GCCAGCTGCATTAATGAATCGGCCAACGCGCGGGGAGAGGCGGTTTGCGTATTGGGCGCTCTTCCGCTTC
CTCGCTCACTGACTCGCTGCGCTCGGTCGTTCGGCTGCGGCGAGCGGTATCAGCTCACTCAAAGGCGGTA
ATACGGTTATCCACAGAATCAGGGGATAACGCAGGAAAGAACATGTGAGCAAAAGGCCAGCAAAAGGCCA
GGAACCGTAAAAAGGCCGCGTTGCTGGCGTTTTTCCATAGGCTCCGCCCCCCTGACGAGCATCACAAAAA
TCGACGCTCAAGTCAGAGGTGGCGAAACCCGACAGGACTATAAAGATACCAGGCGTTTCCCCCTGGAAGC
TCCCTCGTGCGCTCTCCTGTTCCGACCCTGCCGCTTACCGGATACCTGTCCGCCTTTCTCCCTTCGGGAA
GCGTGGCGCTTTCTCATAGCTCACGCTGTAGGTATCTCAGTTCGGTGTAGGTCGTTCGCTCCAAGCTGGG
CTGTGTGCACGAACCCCCCGTTCAGCCCGACCGCTGCGCCTTATCCGGTAACTATCGTCTTGAGTCCAAC
CCGGTAAGACACGACTTATCGCCACTGGCAGCAGCCACTGGTAACAGGATTAGCAGAGCGAGGTATGTAG
GCGGTGCTACAGAGTTCTTGAAGTGGTGGCCTAACTACGGCTACACTAGAAGGACAGTATTTGGTATCTG
CGCTCTGCTGAAGCCAGTTACCTTCGGAAAAAGAGTTGGTAGCTCTTGATCCGGCAAACAAACCACCGCT
GGTAGCGGTGGTTTTTTTGTTTGCAAGCAGCAGATTACGCGCAGAAAAAAAGGATCTCAAGAAGATCCTT
TGATCTTTTCTACGGGGTCTGACGCTCAGTGGAACGAAAACTCACGTTAAGGGATTTTGGTCATGAGATT
ATCAAAAAGGATCTTCACCTAGATCCTTTTAAATTAAAAATGAAGTTTTAAATCAATCTAAAGTATATAT
GAGTAAACTTGGTCTGACAGTTACCAATGCTTAATCAGTGAGGCACCTATCTCAGCGATCTGTCTATTTC
GTTCATCCATAGTTGCCTGACTCCCCGTCGTGTAGATAACTACGATACGGGAGGGCTTACCATCTGGCCC
CAGTGCTGCAATGATACCGCGAGACCCACGCTCACCGGCTCCAGATTTATCAGCAATAAACCAGCCAGCC
GGAAGGGCCGAGCGCAGAAGTGGTCCTGCAACTTTATCCGCCTCCATCCAGTCTATTAATTGTTGCCGGG
AAGCTAGAGTAAGTAGTTCGCCAGTTAATAGTTTGCGCAACGTTGTTGCCATTGCTACAGGCATCGTGGT
GTCACGCTCGTCGTTTGGTATGGCTTCATTCAGCTCCGGTTCCCAACGATCAAGGCGAGTTACATGATCC
CCCATGTTGTGCAAAAAAGCGGTTAGCTCCTTCGGTCCTCCGATCGTTGTCAGAAGTAAGTTGGCCGCAG
TGTTATCACTCATGGTTATGGCAGCACTGCATAATTCTCTTACTGTCATGCCATCCGTAAGATGCTTTTC
TGTGACTGGTGAGTACTCAACCAAGTCATTCTGAGAATAGTGTATGCGGCGACCGAGTTGCTCTTGCCCG
GCGTCAATACGGGATAATACCGCGCCACATAGCAGAACTTTAAAAGTGCTCATCATTGGAAAACGTTCTT
CGGGGCGAAAACTCTCAAGGATCTTACCGCTGTTGAGATCCAGTTCGATGTAACCCACTCGTGCACCCAA
CTGATCTTCAGCATCTTTTACTTTCACCAGCGTTTCTGGGTGAGCAAAAACAGGAAGGCAAAATGCCGCA
AAAAAGGGAATAAGGGCGACACGGAAATGTTGAATACTCATACTCTTCCTTTTTCAATATTATTGAAGCA
TTTATCAGGGTTATTGTCTCATGAGCGGATACATATTTGAATGTATTTAGAAAAATAAACAAATAGGGGT
TCCGCGCACATTTCCCCGAAAAGTGCCAC
