Features (pLannotate 1.2.2; 16 found; start..end, strand, type, name):
     30..458     -  rep_origin     f1 ori (sequence partly withheld): f1 bacteriophage origin of replication; arrow indicates direction of (+) strand synthesis
    463..620     -  CDS            lacZα (fragment): LacZα fragment of β-galactosidase; lacZ fragment
    623..641     +  promoter       T7 promoter: promoter for bacteriophage T7 RNA polymerase
    650..702     +  misc_feature   MCS (fragment): pBluescript multiple cloning site
    753..1352    -  CDS            PuroR: puromycin N-acetyltransferase; pac from Streptomyces alboniger; confers resistance to puromycin
   1377..1876    -  promoter       PGK promoter: mouse phosphoglycerate kinase 1 promoter
   1887..2101    +  promoter       H1 promoter: human H1 RNA promoter
   2165..2206    +  misc_feature   MCS (fragment): pBluescript multiple cloning site
   2218..2236    -  promoter       T3 promoter: promoter for bacteriophage T3 RNA polymerase
   2281..2297    -  protein_bind   lac operator: The lac repressor binds to the lac operator to inhibit transcription in E. coli. This inhibition can be relieved by adding lactose or isopropyl-β-D-thiogalactopyranoside (IPTG). lac repressor encoded by lacI
   2305..2335    -  promoter       lac promoter: promoter for the E. coli lac operon
   2350..2371    -  protein_bind   CAP binding site: CAP binding activates transcription in the presence of cAMP. E. coli catabolite activator protein
   2384..2476    -  CDS            lacI (fragment): lac repressor; lacI; The lac repressor binds to the lac operator to inhibit transcription in E. coli. This inhibition can be relieved by adding lactose or isopropyl-β-D-thiogalactopyranoside (IPTG).
   2659..3247    -  rep_origin     ori: high-copy-number ColE1/pMB1/pBR322/pUC origin of replication
   3418..4278    -  CDS            AmpR: β-lactamase; bla; confers resistance to ampicillin, carbenicillin, and related antibiotics
   4279..4383    -  promoter       AmpR promoter: bla
>Addgene plasmid #147324 | pSUPERpuro-HsNot1_Q | addgene full sequence | sequence record 474984 | Addgene NGS Result
CTAAATTGTAAGCGTTAATATTTTGTTAAAATTCGCGTTAAATTTTTGTTAAATCAGCTCATTTTTTAAC
CAATAGGCCGAAATCGGCAAAATCCCTTATAAATCAAAAGAATAGACCGAGATAGGGT
[37 nt withheld, positions 129-165]
AAAGAACGTGGACTCCAACGTCAAAGG
[49 nt withheld, positions 193-241]
T
[91 nt withheld, positions 243-333]
G
[124 nt withheld, positions 335-458]
CCCATTCGCCATTCAGGCTGCGCAACTGTTGGGAAGGGCGATCGGTGCGGGCCTCTTCGCTATTACGCCA
GCTGGCGAAAGGGGGATGTGCTGCAAGGCGATTAAGTTGGGTAACGCCAGGGTTTTCCCAGTCACGACGT
TGTAAAACGACGGCCAGTGAATTGTAATACGACTCACTATAGGGCGAATTGGAGCTCCACCGCGGTGGCG
GCCGCTCTAGAACTAGTGGATCCCCCGGGCTGCATGGGGTCGTGCGCTCCTTTCGGTCGGGCGCTGCGGG
TCGTGGGGCGGGCGTCAGGCACCGGGCTTGCGGGTCATGCACCAGGTGCGCGGTCCTTCGGGCACCTCGA
CGTCGGCGGTGACGGTGAAGCCGAGCCGCTCGTAGAAGGGGAGGTTGCGGGGCGCGGAGGTCTCCAGGAA
GGCGGGCACCCCGGCGCGCTCGGCCGCCTCCACTCCGGGGAGCACGACGGCGCTGCCCAGACCCTTGCCC
TGGTGGTCGGGCGAGACGCCGACGGTGGCCAGGAACCACGCGGGCTCCTTGGGCCGGTGCGGCGCCAGGA
GGCCTTCCATCTGTTGCTGCGCGGCCAGCCGGGAACCGCTCAACTCGGCCATGCGCGGGCCGATCTCGGC
GAACACCGCCCCCGCTTCGACGCTCTCCGGCGTGGTCCAGACCGCCACCGCGGCGCCGTCGTCCGCGACC
CACACCTTGCCGATGTCGAGCCCGACGCGCGTGAGGAAGAGTTCTTGCAGCTCGGTGACCCGCTCGATGT
GGCGGTCCGGATCGACGGTGTGGCGCGTGGCGGGGTAGTCGGCGAACGCGGCGGCGAGGGTGCGTACGGC
CCTGGGGACGTCGTCGCGGGTGGCGAGGCGCACCGTGGGCTTGTACTCGGTCATGGTAAGCTAGCTTGGG
CTGCAGGTCGAAAGGCCCGGAGATGAGGAAGAGGAGAACAGCGCGGCAGACGTGCGCTTTTGAAGCGTGC
AGAATGCCGGGCCTCCGGAGGACCTTCGGGCGCCCGCCCCGCCCCTGAGCCCGCCCCTGAGCCCGCCCCC
GGACCCACCCCTTCCCAGCCTCTGAGCCCAGAAAGCGAAGGAGCAAAGCTGCTATTGGCCGCTGCCCCAA
AGGCCTACCCGCTTCCATTGCTCAGCGGTGCTGTCCATCTGCACGAGACTAGTGAGACGTGCTACTTCCA
TTTGTCACGTCCTGCACGACGCGAGCTGCGGGGCGGGGGGGAACTTCCTGACTAGGGGAGGAGTAGAAGG
TGGCGCGAAGGGGCCACCAAAGAACGGAGCCGGTTGGCGCCTACCGGTGGATGTGGAATGTGTGCGAGGC
CAGAGGCCACTTGTGTAGCGCCAAGTGCCCAGCGGGGCTGCTAAAGCGCATGCTCCAGACTGCCTTGGGA
AAAGCGCCTCCCCTACCCGGTAGAATTCGAACGCTGACGTCATCAACCCGCTCCAAGGAATCGCGGGCCC
AGTGTCACTAGGCGGGAACACCCAGCGCGCGTGCGCCCTGGCAGGAAGATGGCTGTGAGGGACAGGGGAG
TGGCGCCCTGCAATATTTGCATGTCGCTATGTGTTCTGGGAAATCACCATAAACGTGAAATGTCTTTGGA
TTTGGGAATCTTATAAGTTCTGTATGAGACCACAGATCCCCCATTCAACATTCCCTTATATTCAAGAGAT
ATAAGGGAATGTTGAATGGGGGATCTAAGCTTATCGATACCGTCGACCTCGAGGGGGGGCCCGGTACCAG
CTTTTGTTCCCTTTAGTGAGGGTTAATTTCGAGCTTGGCGTAATCATGGTCATAGCTGTTTCCTGTGTGA
AATTGTTATCCGCTCACAATTCCACACAACATACGAGCCGGAAGCATAAAGTGTAAAGCCTGGGGTGCCT
AATGAGTGAGCTAACTCACATTAATTGCGTTGCGCTCACTGCCCGCTTTCCAGTCGGGAAACCTGTCGTG
CCAGCTGCATTAATGAATCGGCCAACGCGCGGGGAGAGGCGGTTTGCGTATTGGGCGCTCTTCCGCTTCC
TCGCTCACTGACTCGCTGCGCTCGGTCGTTCGGCTGCGGCGAGCGGTATCAGCTCACTCAAAGGCGGTAA
TACGGTTATCCACAGAATCAGGGGATAACGCAGGAAAGAACATGTGAGCAAAAGGCCAGCAAAAGGCCAG
GAACCGTAAAAAGGCCGCGTTGCTGGCGTTTTTCCATAGGCTCCGCCCCCCTGACGAGCATCACAAAAAT
CGACGCTCAAGTCAGAGGTGGCGAAACCCGACAGGACTATAAAGATACCAGGCGTTTCCCCCTGGAAGCT
CCCTCGTGCGCTCTCCTGTTCCGACCCTGCCGCTTACCGGATACCTGTCCGCCTTTCTCCCTTCGGGAAG
CGTGGCGCTTTCTCATAGCTCACGCTGTAGGTATCTCAGTTCGGTGTAGGTCGTTCGCTCCAAGCTGGGC
TGTGTGCACGAACCCCCCGTTCAGCCCGACCGCTGCGCCTTATCCGGTAACTATCGTCTTGAGTCCAACC
CGGTAAGACACGACTTATCGCCACTGGCAGCAGCCACTGGTAACAGGATTAGCAGAGCGAGGTATGTAGG
CGGTGCTACAGAGTTCTTGAAGTGGTGGCCTAACTACGGCTACACTAGAAGAACAGTATTTGGTATCTGC
GCTCTGCTGAAGCCAGTTACCTTCGGAAAAAGAGTTGGTAGCTCTTGATCCGGCAAACAAACCACCGCTG
GTAGCGGTGGTTTTTTTGTTTGCAAGCAGCAGATTACGCGCAGAAAAAAAGGATCTCAAGAAGATCCTTT
GATCTTTTCTACGGGGTCTGACGCTCAGTGGAACGAAAACTCACGTTAAGGGATTTTGGTCATGAGATTA
TCAAAAAGGATCTTCACCTAGATCCTTTTAAATTAAAAATGAAGTTTTAAATCAATCTAAAGTATATATG
AGTAAACTTGGTCTGACAGTTACCAATGCTTAATCAGTGAGGCACCTATCTCAGCGATCTGTCTATTTCG
TTCATCCATAGTTGCCTGACTCCCCGTCGTGTAGATAACTACGATACGGGAGGGCTTACCATCTGGCCCC
AGTGCTGCAATGATACCGCGAGACCCACGCTCACCGGCTCCAGATTTATCAGCAATAAACCAGCCAGCCG
GAAGGGCCGAGCGCAGAAGTGGTCCTGCAACTTTATCCGCCTCCATCCAGTCTATTAATTGTTGCCGGGA
AGCTAGAGTAAGTAGTTCGCCAGTTAATAGTTTGCGCAACGTTGTTGCCATTGCTACAGGCATCGTGGTG
TCACGCTCGTCGTTTGGTATGGCTTCATTCAGCTCCGGTTCCCAACGATCAAGGCGAGTTACATGATCCC
CCATGTTGTGCAAAAAAGCGGTTAGCTCCTTCGGTCCTCCGATCGTTGTCAGAAGTAAGTTGGCCGCAGT
GTTATCACTCATGGTTATGGCAGCACTGCATAATTCTCTTACTGTCATGCCATCCGTAAGATGCTTTTCT
GTGACTGGTGAGTACTCAACCAAGTCATTCTGAGAATAGTGTATGCGGCGACCGAGTTGCTCTTGCCCGG
CGTCAATACGGGATAATACCGCGCCACATAGCAGAACTTTAAAAGTGCTCATCATTGGAAAACGTTCTTC
GGGGCGAAAACTCTCAAGGATCTTACCGCTGTTGAGATCCAGTTCGATGTAACCCACTCGTGCACCCAAC
TGATCTTCAGCATCTTTTACTTTCACCAGCGTTTCTGGGTGAGCAAAAACAGGAAGGCAAAATGCCGCAA
AAAAGGGAATAAGGGCGACACGGAAATGTTGAATACTCATACTCTTCCTTTTTCAATATTATTGAAGCAT
TTATCAGGGTTATTGTCTCATGAGCGGATACATATTTGAATGTATTTAGAAAAATAAACAAATAGGGGTT
CCGCGCACATTTCCCCGAAAAGTGCCAC
